>Addgene plasmid #37691 | pUASP YFP Rab4 DN | addgene partial sequence | sequence record 65074 | EGFP-C 5'-CATGGTCCTGCTGGAGTTCGTG-3'
TCTCGGCATGGACGAGCTGTACAAGTCCGGACTCAGATCTCGAGCTCAAGCTTCGAATTCTGCAGTCGAC
GGTACCGCGGGCCCGGGATCATCAACAAGTTTGTACAAAAAAGCAGGCTTAATGTCGGAAACATACGATT
ACCTGTTCAAGTTCCTGATAATTGGCAGTGCTGGCAGCGGTAAGAATTGTCTGTTGCATCACTTCATCGA
GAGCAAGTTCAAAGACGACAGTTCGCACACCATCGGAGTGGAGTTCGGCTCGCGGATTGTGAACGTGGGC
GGCAAGTCGGTAAAGCTACAGATATGGGACACAGCCGGTCAGGAGAGATTCCGATCGGTGACAAGATCGT
ACTATCGCGGAGCAGCCGGAGCTCTCCTGGTCTACGATGCCACTTCGCGGGACTCTTTCAATGCTTTGAC
AAACTGGCTGAATGATGCTCGCACTCTGGCCAGCCCAAACATTGTGATCCTTTTGGTGGGCAATAAAAAG
GACTTGGAGGAGGCGCGTGATGTGACCTTTCTGGAAGCAAGCACCTTTGCCCAAGAGAACGAGCTTATCT
TCCTGGAGACGAGCGCCAAGACGGGGGAGAATGTTGAAGAGGCCTTTCTCAAGTGCTCAAAGACCATACT
GGCCAAAATTGAGACCGGAGAGCTGGATCCCGAGCGCATCGGCAGCGGTATTCAGTACGGCGGAGCTGCT
CTCCGTAACTTACAGACACGACAGCGCAGCATCAATAAGCCGGATTGCACCTGTCGCGTTTAAAACCCAG
CTTTCTTGTACAAAGTGGTTGATGATCCTCTAGAGTCGACCTCGAACGTTAACGTTAACGTAACGTTAAC
TCGAGGAGCTTGATAACATTATACCTAAACCCATGGTCA
