[The description below was written by a language model from this plasmid's Addgene catalogue record.]
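Description:
pUASP YFP Rab4 DN is a Drosophila expression plasmid built on the pUASP backbone (about 9.9 kb without insert) and designed for GAL4-dependent expression of a tagged, mutant Rab GTPase in flies. It is propagated in E. coli under ampicillin selection. The record gives no feature table, so the bacterial origin, any fly transformation marker and the transposon elements normally associated with UASp-type vectors are not documented here, and the copy number is listed as unknown.

The insert is Drosophila melanogaster Rab4 (CG4921) carrying the S22N substitution, annotated as a dominant-negative allele. Mutations of this type in the nucleotide-binding region of small GTPases generally favour the GDP-bound or nucleotide-free state, so the protein is expected to interfere with activation of the endogenous Rab. The coding sequence was introduced by Gateway recombination downstream of a YFP supplied by the backbone, giving an N-terminal YFP-Rab4 fusion. Placing the tag at the N terminus leaves free the C terminus, where Rab proteins are typically lipid-modified for membrane attachment. The promoter field reads "GAL4", which means the cassette is controlled by GAL4-responsive UAS elements rather than a constitutive promoter. The fusion is therefore produced only in tissues where a GAL4 driver is active.

The plasmid belongs to a systematic collection of Drosophila Rab constructs. Its likely use is to generate transgenic flies in which Rab4 function can be perturbed in a tissue-specific manner while the fluorescent mutant protein is visualised, for example in studies of membrane trafficking.
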