Addgene plasmid #37691: pUASP YFP Rab4 DN
Depositing lab: Matthew Scott. Depositing organization: Stanford University. Publication: Thirty-one flavors of Drosophila rab proteins. Zhang J, Schulze KL, Hiesinger PR, Suyama K, Wang S, Fish M, Acar M, Hoskins RA, Bellen HJ, Scott MP. Genetics. 2007 Jun;176(2):1307-22. Epub 2007 Apr 3. 10.1534/genetics.106.066761 PubMed 17409086.
Backbone
  Vector backbone: pUASP
  Backbone size w/o insert (bp): 9939
  Vector type: Insect Expression ; Drosophila
Growth in bacteria
  Bacterial resistance: Ampicillin, 100 μg/mL
  Growth temperature: 37°C
  Growth strain: Top10
  Copy number: Unknown
Gene/Insert
  Gene/Insert name: Rab4
  Species: D. melanogaster (fly)
  Mutation: S22N (dominant negative)
  Entrez Gene: Rab4 (a.k.a. Dmel_CG4921, CG 4921, CG4921, DRAB4, DmRab4, Dmel\CG4921, Q7KY04, RAB4c, rab4)
  Promoter: GAL4
  Tag / fusion protein: YFP (N terminal on backbone)
  Cloning method: Gateway Cloning
  Sequencing primers: 5′ EGFP-C; 3′ pUASP-3 (5'-AGGTTTAACCAGGGGATGCT-3')
Terms and licenses: Academic/Nonprofit Terms; Industry Terms: Not Available to Industry
How to cite: pUASP YFP Rab4 DN was a gift from Matthew Scott (Addgene plasmid # 37691 ; http://n2t.net/addgene:37691 ; RRID:Addgene_37691)
